Addgene plasmid #121904: PCRII apoA-IVb.2
Purpose: Plasmid for making zebrafish apoA-IVb.2 in situ probe
Depositing lab: Steven Farber. Depositing organization: Carnegie Institution for Science. Publication: Zebrafish as a model for apolipoprotein biology: comprehensive expression analysis and a role for ApoA-IV in regulating food intake. Otis JP, Zeituni EM, Thierer JH, Anderson JL, Brown AC, Boehm ED, Cerchione DM, Ceasrine AM, Avraham-Davidi I, Tempelhof H, Yaniv K, Farber SA. Dis Model Mech. 2015 Mar;8(3):295-309. doi: 10.1242/dmm.018754. Epub 2015 Jan 29. PubMed 25633982.
Backbone
  Vector backbone: pCRII
  Backbone manufacturer: Invitrogen
  Backbone size w/o insert (bp): 3931
  Vector type: Unspecified
Growth in bacteria
  Bacterial resistance: Ampicillin and Kanamycin, 100 & 50 μg/mL
  Growth temperature: 37°C
  Growth strain: DH5alpha
  Copy number: Unknown
Gene/Insert
  Gene/Insert name: Apoa4b.2
  Species: D. rerio (zebrafish)
  Insert size (bp): 219
  Entrez Gene: apoa4b.2 (a.k.a. fc28d04, wu:fc10a03, wu:fc28d04, zgc:194131)
  Cloning method: TOPO Cloning
  Sequencing primers: 5′ AGG AGT TCC AGA AGA CCG TGA C; 3′ GCA GCA GTT TTC AAA AGT CTG TTG G
Terms and licenses: Academic/Nonprofit Terms; Industry Terms: Not Available to Industry
How to cite: PCRII apoA-IVb.2 was a gift from Steven Farber (Addgene plasmid # 121904 ; http://n2t.net/addgene:121904 ; RRID:Addgene_121904)
