[The description below was written by a language model from this plasmid's Addgene catalogue record and pLannotate feature annotations shown in this document.]
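Description:
PCRII apoA-IVb.2 is a bacterial cloning plasmid built on the Invitrogen pCRII TOPO vector and carries a short (219 bp) fragment of the zebrafish (Danio rerio) apolipoprotein gene apoa4b.2, inserted by TOPO cloning of a PCR product. It is maintained in E. coli through a high-copy ColE1/pUC-type origin and carries two selectable markers, a β-lactamase gene for ampicillin resistance and a neo/nptII gene for kanamycin resistance. The short Tn5 transposase fragment annotated just upstream of neo is a remnant of the transposon from which that marker derives. An f1 phage origin is also present, which in principle permits production of single-stranded DNA.

The feature table does not annotate the insert itself, but it shows an unannotated gap between an SP6 promoter on the forward strand and a T7 promoter on the reverse strand, which is where the cloned fragment would lie. These two convergent phage promoters allow in vitro run-off transcription of either strand of the insert, so that antisense and sense RNA can both be made from the same plasmid. The record does not state the orientation of the insert, so it is not clear which polymerase yields the antisense probe. The cloning site sits within the lacZα region, downstream of the lac promoter, operator and CAP binding site, which is the standard arrangement for blue/white screening of recombinants. The stated purpose of the plasmid is to serve as a template for making an in situ hybridization probe to detect apoA-IVb.2 mRNA expression in zebrafish.
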