Features (pLannotate 1.2.2; 13 found; start..end, strand, type, name):
     35..53      +  promoter       SP6 promoter: promoter for bacteriophage SP6 RNA polymerase
    420..438     -  promoter       T7 promoter: promoter for bacteriophage T7 RNA polymerase
    441..598     +  CDS            lacZα (fragment): LacZα fragment of β-galactosidase; lacZ fragment
    602..1030    +  rep_origin     f1 ori (sequence partly withheld): f1 bacteriophage origin of replication; arrow indicates direction of (+) strand synthesis
   1043..1342    +  CDS            tnpA (fragment): TN5P_ECOLX - Also known as tnp. Experimental evidence at protein level: Swiss-Prot protein existence level 1. Mediates transposition of transposon Tn5 by a 'cut and paste' mechanism. First, the monomeric transposase binds the 19 bp inverted DNA repeats flanking the transposon. Then, dimerization of the DNA- bound transposase creates a synaptic DNA complex. After nicking of the first DNA strand, excision of the transposon proceeds through a series of intermediates. The transposase then mediates the insertion of the transposon at a new site by strand transfer. The activity of the wild- type tran
   1374..2165    +  CDS            neo: KKA2_KLEPN - Also known as kan, nptII. Experimental evidence at protein level: Swiss-Prot protein existence level 1. Resistance to kanamycin, neomycin, paromomycin, ribostamycin, butirosin and gentamicin B. From Klebsiella pneumoniae.
   2169..2185    +  promoter       AmpR promoter (fragment): bla
   2186..3046    +  CDS            AmpR: β-lactamase; bla; confers resistance to ampicillin, carbenicillin, and related antibiotics
   3217..3805    +  rep_origin     ori: high-copy-number ColE1/pMB1/pBR322/pUC origin of replication
   3988..4080    +  CDS            lacI (fragment): lac repressor; lacI; The lac repressor binds to the lac operator to inhibit transcription in E. coli. This inhibition can be relieved by adding lactose or isopropyl-β-D-thiogalactopyranoside (IPTG).
   4093..4114    +  protein_bind   CAP binding site: CAP binding activates transcription in the presence of cAMP. E. coli catabolite activator protein
   4129..4159    +  promoter       lac promoter: promoter for the E. coli lac operon
   4167..4183    +  protein_bind   lac operator: The lac repressor binds to the lac operator to inhibit transcription in E. coli. This inhibition can be relieved by adding lactose or isopropyl-β-D-thiogalactopyranoside (IPTG). lac repressor encoded by lacI
>Addgene plasmid #121904 | PCRII apoA-IVb.2 | addgene full sequence | sequence record 243549 | Addgene NGS Result
CAGGAAACAGCTATGACCATGATTACGCCAAGCTATTTAGGTGACACTATAGAATACTCAAGCTATGCAT
CAAGCTTGGTACCGAGCTCGGATCCACTAGTAACGGCCGCCAGTGTGCTGGAATTCGGCTTGCAGCAGTT
TTCAAAAGTCTGTTGGTAGCATTTAATTTCTCTTGGTGTAAGATTCGTACAGAGAAGCGAGCTGGTCCTT
CAGGTTCTGTGCATAGGGGTCCAGCTTCTCTTTAAGGTCTTCAGCGTAGGGTGTAAGACTCTGCTGGACC
ATCTGGGCTCTCTCTCTAATCTGGACCTGCAGATCCTCGGTCAGGGGAGTCACGGTCTTCTGGAACTCCT
AAGCCGAATTCTGCAGATATCCATCACACTGGCGGCCGCTCGAGCATGCATCTAGAGGGCCCAATTCGCC
CTATAGTGAGTCGTATTACAATTCACTGGCCGTCGTTTTACAACGTCGTGACTGGGAAAACCCTGGCGTT
ACCCAACTTAATCGCCTTGCAGCACATCCCCCTTTCGCCAGCTGGCGTAATAGCGAAGAGGCCCGCACCG
ATCGCCCTTCCCAACAGTTGCGCAGCCTGAATGGCGAATGG
[124 nt withheld, positions 602-725]
C
[91 nt withheld, positions 727-817]
A
[49 nt withheld, positions 819-867]
CCTTTGACGTTGGAGTCCACGTTCTTT
[37 nt withheld, positions 895-931]
ACCCTATCTCGGTCTATTCTTTTGATTTATAAGGGATTTTGCCGATTTCGGCCTATTGGTTAAAAAATGA
GCTGATTTAACAAAAATTTAACGCGAATTTTAACAAAATTCAGGGCGCAAGGGCTGCTAAAGGAAGCGGA
ACACGTAGAAAGCCAGTCCGCAGAAACGGTGCTGACCCCGGATGAATGTCAGCTACTGGGCTATCTGGAC
AAGGGAAAACGCAAGCGCAAAGAGAAAGCAGGTAGCTTGCAGTGGGCTTACATGGCGATAGCTAGACTGG
GCGGTTTTATGGACAGCAAGCGAACCGGAATTGCCAGCTGGGGCGCCCTCTGGTAAGGTTGGGAAGCCCT
GCAAAGTAAACTGGATGGCTTTCTTGCCGCCAAGGATCTGATGGCGCAGGGGATCAAGATCTGATCAAGA
GACAGGATGAGGATCGTTTCGCATGATTGAACAAGATGGATTGCACGCAGGTTCTCCGGCCGCTTGGGTG
GAGAGGCTATTCGGCTATGACTGGGCACAACAGACAATCGGCTGCTCTGATGCCGCCGTGTTCCGGCTGT
CAGCGCAGGGGCGCCCGGTTCTTTTTGTCAAGACCGACCTGTCCGGTGCCCTGAATGAACTGCAGGACGA
GGCAGCGCGGCTATCGTGGCTGGCCACGACGGGCGTTCCTTGCGCAGCTGTGCTCGACGTTGTCACTGAA
GCGGGAAGGGACTGGCTGCTATTGGGCGAAGTGCCGGGGCAGGATCTCCTGTCATCCCACCTTGCTCCTG
CCGAGAAAGTATCCATCATGGCTGATGCAATGCGGCGGCTGCATACGCTTGATCCGGCTACCTGCCCATT
CGACCACCAAGCGAAACATCGCATCGAGCGAGCACGTACTCGGATGGAAGCCGGTCTTGTCGATCAGGAT
GATCTGGACGAAGAGCATCAGGGGCTCGCGCCAGCCGAACTGTTCGCCAGGCTCAAGGCGCGCATGCCCG
ACGGCGAGGATCTCGTCGTGACCCATGGCGATGCCTGCTTGCCGAATATCATGGTGGAAAATGGCCGCTT
TTCTGGATTCATCGACTGTGGCCGGCTGGGTGTGGCGGACCGCTATCAGGACATAGCGTTGGCTACCCGT
GATATTGCTGAAGAGCTTGGCGGCGAATGGGCTGACCGCTTCCTCGTGCTTTACGGTATCGCCGCTCCCG
ATTCGCAGCGCATCGCCTTCTATCGCCTTCTTGACGAGTTCTTCTGAATTGAAAAAGGAAGAGTATGAGT
ATTCAACATTTCCGTGTCGCCCTTATTCCCTTTTTTGCGGCATTTTGCCTTCCTGTTTTTGCTCACCCAG
AAACGCTGGTGAAAGTAAAAGATGCTGAAGATCAGTTGGGTGCACGAGTGGGTTACATCGAACTGGATCT
CAACAGCGGTAAGATCCTTGAGAGTTTTCGCCCCGAAGAACGTTTTCCAATGATGAGCACTTTTAAAGTT
CTGCTATGTGGCGCGGTATTATCCCGTATTGACGCCGGGCAAGAGCAACTCGGTCGCCGCATACACTATT
CTCAGAATGACTTGGTTGAGTACTCACCAGTCACAGAAAAGCATCTTACGGATGGCATGACAGTAAGAGA
ATTATGCAGTGCTGCCATAACCATGAGTGATAACACTGCGGCCAACTTACTTCTGACAACGATCGGAGGA
CCGAAGGAGCTAACCGCTTTTTTGCACAACATGGGGGATCATGTAACTCGCCTTGATCGTTGGGAACCGG
AGCTGAATGAAGCCATACCAAACGACGAGCGTGACACCACGATGCCTGTAGCAATGGCAACAACGTTGCG
CAAACTATTAACTGGCGAACTACTTACTCTAGCTTCCCGGCAACAATTAATAGACTGGATGGAGGCGGAT
AAAGTTGCAGGACCACTTCTGCGCTCGGCCCTTCCGGCTGGCTGGTTTATTGCTGATAAATCTGGAGCCG
GTGAGCGTGGGTCTCGCGGTATCATTGCAGCACTGGGGCCAGATGGTAAGCCCTCCCGTATCGTAGTTAT
CTACACGACGGGGAGTCAGGCAACTATGGATGAACGAAATAGACAGATCGCTGAGATAGGTGCCTCACTG
ATTAAGCATTGGTAACTGTCAGACCAAGTTTACTCATATATACTTTAGATTGATTTAAAACTTCATTTTT
AATTTAAAAGGATCTAGGTGAAGATCCTTTTTGATAATCTCATGACCAAAATCCCTTAACGTGAGTTTTC
GTTCCACTGAGCGTCAGACCCCGTAGAAAAGATCAAAGGATCTTCTTGAGATCCTTTTTTTCTGCGCGTA
ATCTGCTGCTTGCAAACAAAAAAACCACCGCTACCAGCGGTGGTTTGTTTGCCGGATCAAGAGCTACCAA
CTCTTTTTCCGAAGGTAACTGGCTTCAGCAGAGCGCAGATACCAAATACTGTTCTTCTAGTGTAGCCGTA
GTTAGGCCACCACTTCAAGAACTCTGTAGCACCGCCTACATACCTCGCTCTGCTAATCCTGTTACCAGTG
GCTGCTGCCAGTGGCGATAAGTCGTGTCTTACCGGGTTGGACTCAAGACGATAGTTACCGGATAAGGCGC
AGCGGTCGGGCTGAACGGGGGGTTCGTGCACACAGCCCAGCTTGGAGCGAACGACCTACACCGAACTGAG
ATACCTACAGCGTGAGCTATGAGAAAGCGCCACGCTTCCCGAAGGGAGAAAGGCGGACAGGTATCCGGTA
AGCGGCAGGGTCGGAACAGGAGAGCGCACGAGGGAGCTTCCAGGGGGAAACGCCTGGTATCTTTATAGTC
CTGTCGGGTTTCGCCACCTCTGACTTGAGCGTCGATTTTTGTGATGCTCGTCAGGGGGGCGGAGCCTATG
GAAAAACGCCAGCAACGCGGCCTTTTTACGGTTCCTGGCCTTTTGCTGGCCTTTTGCTCACATGTTCTTT
CCTGCGTTATCCCCTGATTCTGTGGATAACCGTATTACCGCCTTTGAGTGAGCTGATACCGCTCGCCGCA
GCCGAACGACCGAGCGCAGCGAGTCAGTGAGCGAGGAAGCGGAAGAGCGCCCAATACGCAAACCGCCTCT
CCCCGCGCGTTGGCCGATTCATTAATGCAGCTGGCACGACAGGTTTCCCGACTGGAAAGCGGGCAGTGAG
CGCAACGCAATTAATGTGAGTTAGCTCACTCATTAGGCACCCCAGGCTTTACACTTTATGCTTCCGGCTC
GTATGTTGTGTGGAATTGTGAGCGGATAACAATTTCACA
